>Addgene plasmid #26837 | pXP318 | depositor full sequence | sequence record 12705 | Author sequence
TCGCGCGTTTCGGTGATGACGGTGAAAACCTCTGACACATGCAGCTCCCGGAGACGGTCACAGCTTGTCT
GTAAGCGGATGCCGGGAGCAGACAAGCCCGTCAGGGCGCGTCAGCGGGTGTTGGCGGGTGTCGGGGCTGG
CTTAACTATGCGGCATCAGAGCAGATTGTACTGAGAGTGCACCATATGCGGTGTGAAATACCGCACAGAT
GCGTAAGGAGAAAATACCGCATCAGGCGCCATTCGCCATTCAGGCTGCGCAACTGTTGGGAAGGGCGATC
GGTGCGGGCCTCTTCGCTATTACGCCAGCTGGCGAAAGGGGGATGTGCTGCAAGGCGATTAAGTTGGGTA
ACGCCAGGGTTTTCCCAGTCACGACGTTGTAAAACGACGGCCAGTGCCAAGCTTGCATGCCTGCAGGTCG
ACTCTAGAGGATCCCCGGGATAACTTCGTATAGCATACATTATACGAAGTTATCAGGGTCCATAAAGCTT
TTCAATTCATCTTTTTTTTTTTTGTTCTTTTTTTTGATTCCGGTTTCTTTGAAATTTTTTTGATTCGGTA
ATCTCCGAGCAGAAGGAAGAACGAAGGAAGGAGCACAGACTTAGATTGGTATATATACGCATATGTGGTG
TTGAAGAAACATGAAATTGCCCAGTATTCTTAACCCAACTGCACAGAACAAAAACCTGCAGGAAACGAAG
ATAAATCATGTCGAAAGCTACATATAAGGAACGTGCTGCTACTCATCCTAGTCCTGTTGCTGCCAAGCTA
TTTAATATCATGCACGAAAAGCAAACAAACTTGTGTGCTTCATTGGATGTTCGTACCACCAAGGAATTAC
TGGAGTTAGTTGAAGCATTAGGTCCCAAAATTTGTTTACTAAAAACACATGTGGATATCTTGACTGATTT
TTCCATGGAGGGCACAGTTAAGCCGCTAAAGGCATTATCCGCCAAGTACAATTTTTTACTCTTCGAAGAC
AGAAAATTTGCTGACATTGGTAATACAGTCAAATTGCAGTACTCTGCGGGTGTATACAGAATAGCAGAAT
GGGCAGACATTACGAATGCACACGGTGTGGTGGGCCCAGGTATTGTTAGCGGTTTGAAGCAGGCGGCGGA
AGAAGTAACAAAGGAACCTAGAGGCCTTTTGATGTTAGCAGAATTGTCATGCAAGGGCTCCCTAGCTACT
GGAGAATATACTAAGGGTACTGTTGACATTGCGAAGAGCGACAAAGATTTTGTTATCGGCTTTATTGCTC
AAAGAGACATGGGTGGAAGAGATGAAGGTTACGATTGGTTGATTATGACACCCGGTGTGGGTTTAGATGA
CAAGGGAGACGCATTGGGTCAACAGTATAGAACCGTGGATGATGTGGTCTCTACAGGATCTGACATTATT
ATTGTTGGAAGAGGACTATTTGCAAAGGGAAGGGATGCTAAGGTAGAGGGTGAACGTTACAGAAAAGCAG
GCTGGGAAGCATATTTGAGAAGATGCGGCCAGCAAAACTAAAAAACTGTATTATAAGTAAATGCATGTAT
ACTAAACTCACAAATTAGAGCTTCAATTTAATTATATCAGTTATTACCCATAACTTCGTATAGCATACAT
TATACGAAGTTATCCCGGGTACCGAGCTCGAATTCATCACGTGCTATAAAAATAATTATAATTTAAATTT
TTTAATATAAATATATAAATTAAAAATAGAAAGTAAAAAAAGAAATTAAAGAAAAAATAGTTTTTGTTTT
CCGAAGATGTAAAAGACTCTAGGGGGATCGCCAACAAATACTACCTTTTATCTTGCTCTTCCTGCTCTCA
GGTATTAATGCCGAATTGTTTCATCTTGTCTGTGTAGAAGACCACACACGAAAATCCTGTGATTTTACAT
TTTACTTATCGTTAATCGAATGTATATCTATTTAATCTGCTTTTCTTGTCTAATAAATATATATGTAAAG
TACGCTTTTTGTTGAAATTTTTTAAACCTTTGTTTATTTTTTTTTCTTCATTCCGTAACTCTTCTACCTT
CTTTATTTACTTTCTAAAATCCAAATACAAAACATAAAAATAAATAAACACAGAGTAAATTCCCAAATTA
TTCCATCATTAAAAGATACGAGGCGCGTGTAAGTTACGAATTCGTAATCATGGTCATAGCTGTTTCCTGT
GTGAAATTGTTATCCGCTCACAATTCCACACAACATACGAGCCGGAAGCATAAAGTGTAAAGCCTGGGGT
GCCTAATGAGTGAGCTAACTCACATTAATTGCGTTGCGCTCACTGCCCGCTTTCCAGTCGGGAAACCTGT
CGTGCCAGCTGCATTAATGAATCGGCCAACGCGCGGGGAGAGGCGGTTTGCGTATTGGGCGCTCTTCCGC
TTCCTCGCTCACTGACTCGCTGCGCTCGGTCGTTCGGCTGCGGCGAGCGGTATCAGCTCACTCAAAGGCG
GTAATACGGTTATCCACAGAATCAGGGGATAACGCAGGAAAGAACATGTGAGCAAAAGGCCAGCAAAAGG
CCAGGAACCGTAAAAAGGCCGCGTTGCTGGCGTTTTTCCATAGGCTCCGCCCCCCTGACGAGCATCACAA
AAATCGACGCTCAAGTCAGAGGTGGCGAAACCCGACAGGACTATAAAGATACCAGGCGTTTCCCCCTGGA
AGCTCCCTCGTGCGCTCTCCTGTTCCGACCCTGCCGCTTACCGGATACCTGTCCGCCTTTCTCCCTTCGG
GAAGCGTGGCGCTTTCTCATAGCTCACGCTGTAGGTATCTCAGTTCGGTGTAGGTCGTTCGCTCCAAGCT
GGGCTGTGTGCACGAACCCCCCGTTCAGCCCGACCGCTGCGCCTTATCCGGTAACTATCGTCTTGAGTCC
AACCCGGTAAGACACGACTTATCGCCACTGGCAGCAGCCACTGGTAACAGGATTAGCAGAGCGAGGTATG
TAGGCGGTGCTACAGAGTTCTTGAAGTGGTGGCCTAACTACGGCTACACTAGAAGGACAGTATTTGGTAT
CTGCGCTCTGCTGAAGCCAGTTACCTTCGGAAAAAGAGTTGGTAGCTCTTGATCCGGCAAACAAACCACC
GCTGGTAGCGGTGGTTTTTTTGTTTGCAAGCAGCAGATTACGCGCAGAAAAAAAGGATCTCAAGAAGATC
CTTTGATCTTTTCTACGGGGTCTGACGCTCAGTGGAACGAAAACTCACGTTAAGGGATTTTGGTCATGAG
ATTATCAAAAAGGATCTTCACCTAGATCCTTTTAAATTAAAAATGAAGTTTTAAATCAATCTAAAGTATA
TATGAGTAAACTTGGTCTGACAGTTACCAATGCTTAATCAGTGAGGCACCTATCTCAGCGATCTGTCTAT
TTCGTTCATCCATAGTTGCCTGACTCCCCGTCGTGTAGATAACTACGATACGGGAGGGCTTACCATCTGG
CCCCAGTGCTGCAATGATACCGCGAGACCCACGCTCACCGGCTCCAGATTTATCAGCAATAAACCAGCCA
GCCGGAAGGGCCGAGCGCAGAAGTGGTCCTGCAACTTTATCCGCCTCCATCCAGTCTATTAATTGTTGCC
GGGAAGCTAGAGTAAGTAGTTCGCCAGTTAATAGTTTGCGCAACGTTGTTGCCATTGCTACAGGCATCGT
GGTGTCACGCTCGTCGTTTGGTATGGCTTCATTCAGCTCCGGTTCCCAACGATCAAGGCGAGTTACATGA
TCCCCCATGTTGTGCAAAAAAGCGGTTAGCTCCTTCGGTCCTCCGATCGTTGTCAGAAGTAAGTTGGCCG
CAGTGTTATCACTCATGGTTATGGCAGCACTGCATAATTCTCTTACTGTCATGCCATCCGTAAGATGCTT
TTCTGTGACTGGTGAGTACTCAACCAAGTCATTCTGAGAATAGTGTATGCGGCGACCGAGTTGCTCTTGC
CCGGCGTCAATACGGGATAATACCGCGCCACATAGCAGAACTTTAAAAGTGCTCATCATTGGAAAACGTT
CTTCGGGGCGAAAACTCTCAAGGATCTTACCGCTGTTGAGATCCAGTTCGATGTAACCCACTCGTGCACC
CAACTGATCTTCAGCATCTTTTACTTTCACCAGCGTTTCTGGGTGAGCAAAAACAGGAAGGCAAAATGCC
GCAAAAAAGGGAATAAGGGCGACACGGAAATGTTGAATACTCATACTCTTCCTTTTTCAATATTACCGCG
AATCCTTACATCACACCCAATCCCCCACAAGTGATCCCCCACACACCATAGCTTCAAAATGTTTCTACTC
CTTTTTTACTCTTCCAGATTTTCTCGGACTCCGCGCATCGCCGTACCACTTCAAAACACCCAAGCACAGC
ATACTAAATTTCCCCTCTTTCTTCCTCTAGGGTGTCGTTAATTACCCGTACTAAAGGTTTGGAAAAGAAA
AAAGAGACCGCCTCGTTTCTTTTTCTTCGTCGAAAAAGGCAATAAAAATTTTTATCACGTTTCTTTTTCT
TGAAAATTTTTTTTTTTGATTTTTTTCTCTTTCGATGACCTCCCATTGATATTTAAGTTAATAAACGGTC
TTCAATTTCTCAAGTTTCAGTTTCATTTTTCTTGTTCTATTACAACTTTTTTTACTTCTTGCTCATTAGA
AAGAAAGCATAGCAATCTAATCTAAGTTTTAATTACAAAACTAGTGATATCTGCGCACTCGAGTCATGTA
ATTAGTTATGTCACGCTTACATTCACGCCCTCCCCCCACATCCGCTCTAACCGAAAAGGAAGGAGTTAGA
CAACCTGAAGTCTAGGTCCCTATTTATTTTTTTATAGTTATGTTAGTATTAAGAACGTTATTTATATTTC
AAATTTTTCTTTTTTTTCTGTACAGACGCGTGTACGCATGTAACATTATACTGAAAACCTTGCTTGAGAA
GGTTTTGGGACGCTCGAAGGCTTTAATTTGCGGCCAATATTATTGAAGCATTTATCAGGGTTATTGTCTC
ATGAGCGGATACATATTTGAATGTATTTAGAAAAATAAACAAATAGGGGTTCCGCGCACATTTCCCCGAA
AAGTGCCACCTGACGTCTAAGAAACCATTATTATCATGACATTAACCTATAAAAATAGGCGTATCACGAG
GCCCTTTCGTC
Features (pLannotate 1.2.2; 20 found; start..end, strand, type, name):
    137..236     +  misc_feature   bom (fragment): basis of mobility region from pBR322
    242..396     -  CDS            lacZα (fragment): LacZα fragment of β-galactosidase; lacZ fragment
    399..439     -  misc_feature   MCS (fragment): pUC18/19 multiple cloning site
    440..473     +  protein_bind   loxP: Cre-mediated recombination occurs in the 8-bp core sequence (GCATACAT). Cre recombinase
    491..707     +  promoter       URA3 promoter: S. cerevisiae URA3
    708..1511    +  CDS            URA3: orotidine-5'-phosphate decarboxylase, required for uracil biosynthesis; S. cerevisiae URA3; yeast auxotrophic marker, counterselectable with 5-fluoroorotic acid (5-FOA)
   1590..1623    +  protein_bind   loxP: Cre-mediated recombination occurs in the 8-bp core sequence (GCATACAT). Cre recombinase
   1624..1645    -  misc_feature   MCS (fragment): pUC18/19 multiple cloning site
   1646..2137    +  misc_feature   CEN/ARS: S. cerevisiae CEN6 centromere fused to an autonomously replicating sequence
   2177..2193    -  protein_bind   lac operator: The lac repressor binds to the lac operator to inhibit transcription in E. coli. This inhibition can be relieved by adding lactose or isopropyl-β-D-thiogalactopyranoside (IPTG). lac repressor encoded by lacI
   2201..2231    -  promoter       lac promoter: promoter for the E. coli lac operon
   2246..2267    -  protein_bind   CAP binding site: CAP binding activates transcription in the presence of cAMP. E. coli catabolite activator protein
   2280..2372    -  CDS            lacI (fragment): lac repressor; lacI; The lac repressor binds to the lac operator to inhibit transcription in E. coli. This inhibition can be relieved by adding lactose or isopropyl-β-D-thiogalactopyranoside (IPTG).
   2555..3143    -  rep_origin     ori: high-copy-number ColE1/pMB1/pBR322/pUC origin of replication
   3314..4174    -  CDS            AmpR: β-lactamase; bla; confers resistance to ampicillin, carbenicillin, and related antibiotics
   4175..4195    -  promoter       AmpR promoter (fragment): bla
   4239..4646    +  promoter       TEF1 promoter: S. cerevisiae TEF1; promoter for EF-1α
   4684..4931    +  terminator     CYC1 terminator: S. cerevisiae CYC1; transcription terminator for CYC1
   4935..5026    -  promoter       AmpR promoter (fragment): bla
   5121..35      +  CDS            rop (fragment) (across the origin): Rop protein, which maintains plasmids at low copy number; rop
