[The description below was written by a language model from this plasmid's Addgene catalogue record and pLannotate feature annotations shown in this document.]
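Description:
pXP318 is an empty yeast expression backbone of 5,121 bp built on pUC18, part of a vector set designed for systematic metabolic engineering in Saccharomyces cerevisiae. It is an E. coli–yeast shuttle plasmid. In bacteria it is maintained at high copy from the pUC-type ColE1/pMB1 origin and selected through the AmpR β-lactamase gene. In yeast it carries a CEN6/ARS element, which supports autonomous replication with centromere-directed segregation and is generally associated with stable, low-copy maintenance. Remnants of the parental backbone are also annotated (lacZα, lac promoter/operator, lacI, bom and rop fragments, and pieces of the pUC polylinker), but they appear to be vestigial.

The yeast selectable marker is URA3 under its native promoter. It complements uracil auxotrophy and can be counterselected with 5-fluoroorotic acid. The marker cassette is flanked by two loxP sites in the same orientation, so Cre recombinase can excise it, an arrangement that allows the marker to be removed and reused in successive rounds of strain engineering.

The expression cassette consists of the constitutive S. cerevisiae TEF1 promoter followed by the CYC1 transcription terminator. No gene is present between them; the record lists SpeI and XhoI as the retained 5′ and 3′ cloning sites for inserting an open reading frame of interest. The depositor notes a few mismatches between the author sequence and the repository's quality-control sequence. These lie outside the URA3 coding region and are reported not to affect plasmid function.
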