Addgene plasmid #26837: pXP318
Purpose: (Empty Backbone)
Depositing lab: Nancy DaSilva & Suzanne Sandmeyer. Depositing organization: University of California, Irvine. Publication: A vector set for systematic metabolic engineering in Saccharomyces cerevisiae. Fang F, Salmon K, Shen MW, Aeling KA, Ito E, Irwin B, Tran UP, Hatfield GW, Da Silva NA, Sandmeyer S. Yeast. 2011 Feb;28(2):123-36. doi: 10.1002/yea.1824. Epub 2010 Oct 8. PubMed 20936606.
Backbone
  Vector backbone: pUC18
  Backbone size (bp): 5121
  Modifications to backbone: N/A
  Vector type: Yeast Expression
  Selectable markers: URA3
Growth in bacteria
  Bacterial resistance: Ampicillin, 100 μg/mL
  Growth temperature: 37°C
  Growth strain: DH5alpha
  Copy number: High Copy
Gene/Insert
  Gene/Insert name: None
  Cloning method: Restriction Enzyme; 5′ cloning site SpeI (not destroyed); 3′ cloning site XhoI (not destroyed)
  Sequencing primers: 5′ N/A
Terms and licenses: Academic/Nonprofit Terms; Industry Terms: Not Available to Industry
Depositor comments: There are a few mismatches between author sequence and Addgene quality control sequence but they are outside of the URA3 coding sequence and do not alter function of this plasmid.
How to cite: pXP318 was a gift from Nancy DaSilva & Suzanne Sandmeyer (Addgene plasmid # 26837 ; http://n2t.net/addgene:26837 ; RRID:Addgene_26837)
