>Addgene plasmid #26837 | pXP318 | addgene partial sequence | sequence record 33070 | 26837 with M13pUC-fwd
GTCGACTCTAGAGGATCCCGGGATAACTTCGTATAGCATACATTATACGAAGTTATGCACCACGCTTTTC
AATTCAATTCATCATTTTTTTTTTATTCTTTTTTTTGATTTCGGTTTCCTTGAAATTTTTTTGATTCGGT
AATCTCCGAACAGAAGGAAGAACGAAGGAAGGAGCACAGACTTAGATTGGTATATATACGCATATGTAGT
GTTGAAGAAACATGAAATTGCCCAGTATTCTTAACCCAACTGCACAGAACAAAAACCTGCAGGAAACGAA
GATAAATCATGTCGAAAGCTACATATAAGGAACGTGCTGCTACTCATCCTAGTCCTGTTGCTGCCAAGCT
ATTTAATATCATGCACGAAAAGCAAACAAACTTGTGTGCTTCATTGGATGTTCGTACCACCAAGGAATTA
CTGGAGTTAGTTGAAGCATTAGGTCCCAAAATTTGTTTACTAAAAACACATGTGGATATCTTGACTGATT
TTTCCATGGAGGGCACAGTTAAGCCGCTAAAGGCATTATCCGCCAAGTACAATTTTTTACTCTTCGAAGA
CAGAAAATTTGCTGACATTGGTAATACAGTCAAATTGCAGTACTCTGCGGGTGTATACAGAATAGCAGAA
TGGGCAGACATTACGAATGCACACGGTGTGGTGGGCCCAGGTATTGTTAGCGGTTTGAAGCAGGCGGCAG
AAGAAGTAACAAAGGAACCTAGAGGCCTTTTGATGTTAGCAGAATTGTCATGCAAGGGCTCCCTATCTAC
TGGAGAATATACTAAGGGTACTGTTGACATTGCGAAGAGCGACAAAGATTTTGTTATCGGCTTTATTGCT
CAAAGAGACAT
